>Addgene plasmid #228231 | pGGA016 | addgene full sequence | sequence record 454351 | Addgene NGS Result
GACGAAAGGGCCTCGTGATACGCCTATTTTTATAGGTTAATGTCATGATAATAATGGTTTCTTAGACGTC
AGGTGGCACTTTTCGGGGAAATGTGCGCGGAACCCCTATTTGTTTATTTTTCTAAATACATTCAAATATG
TATCCGCTCATGAGACAATAACCCTGATAAATGCTTCAATAATATTGAAAAAGGAAGAGTATGAGTATTC
AACATTTCCGTGTCGCCCTTATTCCCTTTTTTGCGGCATTTTGCCTTCCTGTTTTTGCTCACCCAGAAAC
GCTGGTGAAAGTAAAAGATGCTGAAGATCAGTTGGGTGCACGAGTGGGTTACATCGAACTGGATCTCAAC
AGCGGTAAGATCCTTGAGAGTTTTCGCCCCGAAGAACGTTTTCCAATGATGAGCACTTTTAAAGTTCTGC
TATGTGGCGCGGTATTATCCCGTATTGACGCCGGGCAAGAGCAACTCGGTCGCCGCATACACTATTCTCA
GAATGACTTGGTTGAGTACTCACCAGTCACAGAAAAGCATCTTACGGATGGCATGACAGTAAGAGAATTA
TGCAGTGCTGCCATAACCATGAGTGATAACACTGCGGCCAACTTACTTCTGACAACGATCGGAGGACCGA
AGGAGCTAACCGCTTTTTTGCACAACATGGGGGATCATGTAACTCGCCTTGATCGTTGGGAACCGGAGCT
GAATGAAGCCATACCAAACGACGAGCGTGACACCACGATGCCTGTAGCAATGGCAACAACGTTGCGCAAA
CTATTAACTGGCGAACTACTTACTCTAGCTTCCCGGCAACAATTAATAGACTGGATGGAGGCGGATAAAG
TTGCAGGACCACTTCTGCGCTCGGCCCTTCCGGCTGGCTGGTTTATTGCTGATAAATCTGGAGCCGGTGA
GCGTGGCTCTCGAGGTATCATTGCAGCACTGGGGCCAGATGGTAAGCCCTCCCGTATCGTAGTTATCTAC
ACGACGGGGAGTCAGGCAACTATGGATGAACGAAATAGACAGATCGCTGAGATAGGTGCCTCACTGATTA
AGCATTGGTAACTGTCAGACCAAGTTTACTCATATATACTTTAGATTGATTTAAAACTTCATTTTTAATT
TAAAAGGATCTAGGTGAAGATCCTTTTTGATAATCTCATGACCAAAATCCCTTAACGTGAGTTTTCGTTC
CACTGAGCGTCAGACCCCGTAGAAAAGATCAAAGGATCTTCTTGAGATCCTTTTTTTCTGCGCGTAATCT
GCTGCTTGCAAACAAAAAAACCACCGCTACCAGCGGTGGTTTGTTTGCCGGATCAAGAGCTACCAACTCT
TTTTCCGAAGGTAACTGGCTTCAGCAGAGCGCAGATACCAAATACTGTTCTTCTAGTGTAGCCGTAGTTA
GGCCACCACTTCAAGAACTCTGTAGCACCGCCTACATACCTCGCTCTGCTAATCCTGTTACCAGTGGCTG
CTGCCAGTGGCGATAAGTCGTGTCTTACCGGGTTGGACTCAAGACGATAGTTACCGGATAAGGCGCAGCG
GTCGGGCTGAACGGGGGGTTCGTGCACACAGCCCAGCTTGGAGCGAACGACCTACACCGAACTGAGATAC
CTACAGCGTGAGCTATGAGAAAGCGCCACGCTTCCCGAAGGGAGAAAGGCGGACAGGTATCCGGTAAGCG
GCAGGGTCGGAACAGGAGAGCGCACGAGGGAGCTTCCAGGGGGAAACGCCTGGTATCTTTATAGTCCTGT
CGGGTTTCGCCACCTCTGACTTGAGCGTCGATTTTTGTGATGCTCGTCAGGGGGGCGGAGCCTATGGAAA
AACGCCAGCAACGCGGCCTTTTTACGGTTCCTGGCCTTTTGCTGGCCTTTTGCTCACATGTTCTTTCCTG
CGTTATCCCCTGATTCTGTGGATAACCGTATTACCGCCTTTGAGTGAGCTGATACCGCTCGCCGCAGCCG
AACGACCGAGCGCAGCGAGTCAGTGAGCGAGGAAGCGGAAGAGCGCCCAATACGCAAACCGCCTCTCCCC
GCGCGTTGGCCGATTCATTAATGCAGCTGGCACGACAGGTTTCCCGACTGGAAAGCGGGCAGTGAGCGCA
ACGCAATTAATGTGAGTTAGCTCACTCATTAGGCACCCCAGGCTTTACACTTTATGCTTCCGGCTCGTAT
GTTGTGTGGAATTGTGAGCGGATAACAATTTCACACGAGCTATTTAGGTGACACTATAGAAGTGAAGCTT
GGTCTCAACCTATGCATATGTCGAGCTCAAGAAATCTAGAAAGAAGAAAGGGAAGAGAAAGAATTGTGAG
CGCTCACAATTGAAAGACTAGAAAGAAGAAAGGGAAGAGAAAGAATTGTGAGCGCTCACAATTGAAAGAC
TAGAAAGAAGAAAGGGAAGAGAAAGAATTGTGAGCGCTCACAATTGAAAGACTAGAAAGAAGAAAGGGAA
GAGAAAGAATTGTGAGCGCTCACAATTGAAAGACTAGAAAGAAGAAAGGGAAGAGAAAGAATTGTGAGCG
CTCACAATTGAAAGACTAGAAAGAAGAAAGGGAAGAGAAAGAATTGTGAGCGCTCACAATTGAAAGACTA
GTGGATCGATCTTCGCAAGACCCTTCCTCTATATAAGGAAGTTCATTTCATTTGGAGAGGACGAACATGA
GACCGAATTCTCGCCCTATAGTGAGTCGTATTACCTGGCCGTCGTTTTACAACGTCGTGACTGGGAAAAC
CCTGGCGTTACCCAACTTAATCGCCTTGCAGCACATCCCCCTTTCGCCAGCTGGCGTAATAGCGAAGAGG
CCCGCACCGATCGCCCTTCCCAACAGTTGCGCAGCCTGAATGGCGAATGGCGCCTGATGCGGTATTTTCT
CCTTACGCATCTGTGCGGTATTTCACACCGCATATGGTGCACTCTCAGTACAATCTGCTCTGATGCCGCA
TAGTTAAGCCAGCCCCGACACCCGCCAACACCCGCTGACGCGCCCTGACGGGCTTGTCTGCTCCCGGCAT
CCGCTTACAGACAAGCTGTGACCGTCTCCGGGAGCTGCATGTGTCAGAGGTTTTCACCGTCATCACCGAA
ACGCGCGA
Features (pLannotate 1.2.2; 19 found; start..end, strand, type, name):
     96..200     +  promoter       AmpR promoter: bla
    201..1061    +  CDS            AmpR: β-lactamase; bla; confers resistance to ampicillin, carbenicillin, and related antibiotics
   1232..1820    +  rep_origin     ori: high-copy-number ColE1/pMB1/pBR322/pUC origin of replication
   2003..2095    +  CDS            lacI (fragment): lac repressor; lacI; The lac repressor binds to the lac operator to inhibit transcription in E. coli. This inhibition can be relieved by adding lactose or isopropyl-β-D-thiogalactopyranoside (IPTG).
   2108..2129    +  protein_bind   CAP binding site: CAP binding activates transcription in the presence of cAMP. E. coli catabolite activator protein
   2144..2174    +  promoter       lac promoter: promoter for the E. coli lac operon
   2182..2198    +  protein_bind   lac operator: The lac repressor binds to the lac operator to inhibit transcription in E. coli. This inhibition can be relieved by adding lactose or isopropyl-β-D-thiogalactopyranoside (IPTG). lac repressor encoded by lacI
   2212..2230    +  promoter       SP6 promoter: promoter for bacteriophage SP6 RNA polymerase
   2302..2321    -  protein_bind   lac operator (symmetric): The lac repressor binds to the lac operator to inhibit transcription in E. coli. This inhibition can be relieved by adding lactose or isopropyl-β-D-thiogalactopyranoside (IPTG). The symmetric lac operator was optimized for tight binding of lac repressor. lac repressor encoded by lacI
   2354..2373    -  protein_bind   lac operator (symmetric): The lac repressor binds to the lac operator to inhibit transcription in E. coli. This inhibition can be relieved by adding lactose or isopropyl-β-D-thiogalactopyranoside (IPTG). The symmetric lac operator was optimized for tight binding of lac repressor. lac repressor encoded by lacI
   2406..2425    -  protein_bind   lac operator (symmetric): The lac repressor binds to the lac operator to inhibit transcription in E. coli. This inhibition can be relieved by adding lactose or isopropyl-β-D-thiogalactopyranoside (IPTG). The symmetric lac operator was optimized for tight binding of lac repressor. lac repressor encoded by lacI
   2458..2477    -  protein_bind   lac operator (symmetric): The lac repressor binds to the lac operator to inhibit transcription in E. coli. This inhibition can be relieved by adding lactose or isopropyl-β-D-thiogalactopyranoside (IPTG). The symmetric lac operator was optimized for tight binding of lac repressor. lac repressor encoded by lacI
   2510..2529    -  protein_bind   lac operator (symmetric): The lac repressor binds to the lac operator to inhibit transcription in E. coli. This inhibition can be relieved by adding lactose or isopropyl-β-D-thiogalactopyranoside (IPTG). The symmetric lac operator was optimized for tight binding of lac repressor. lac repressor encoded by lacI
   2562..2581    -  protein_bind   lac operator (symmetric): The lac repressor binds to the lac operator to inhibit transcription in E. coli. This inhibition can be relieved by adding lactose or isopropyl-β-D-thiogalactopyranoside (IPTG). The symmetric lac operator was optimized for tight binding of lac repressor. lac repressor encoded by lacI
   2605..2651    +  promoter       minimal CaMV 35S promoter: minimal 35S promoter from cauliflower mosaic virus
   2675..2693    -  promoter       T7 promoter: promoter for bacteriophage T7 RNA polymerase
   2695..2847    +  CDS            lacZα (fragment): LacZα fragment of β-galactosidase; lacZ fragment
   2853..2952    -  misc_feature   bom (fragment): basis of mobility region from pBR322
   3054..1       -  CDS            rop (fragment) (across the origin): Rop protein, which maintains plasmids at low copy number; rop
