[The description below was written by a language model from this plasmid's Addgene catalogue record and pLannotate feature annotations shown in this document.]
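Description:
pGGA016 is a Level 0 entry plasmid from the GreenGate 2.0 plant cloning toolkit. It supplies a part in the "A" position of the GreenGate system, the slot conventionally occupied by promoters, for Golden Gate assembly into plant transcriptional units. It is built on a pUC19-type backbone of about 3.1 kb, replicates in E. coli from the high-copy ColE1/pUC origin, and is selected with ampicillin through the bla gene and its native promoter. The remaining annotated backbone elements are cloning-vector remnants with no role in the payload: a lacI fragment, the CAP site with the lac promoter and operator, a lacZα fragment, and bom and rop fragments. SP6 and T7 promoters flank the insert and serve as convenient sequencing primer sites.

The insert, listed as 5xOp and about 400 bp, is a synthetic operator-based promoter. It consists of an evenly spaced array of symmetric (ideal) lac operator sites placed directly upstream of a minimal CaMV 35S promoter. The name implies five operators, but the automated annotation detects six symmetric operator copies; the record does not explain this difference. A minimal 35S core has little activity on its own, so transcription should depend on a chimeric activator that binds the operators through a lac repressor DNA-binding domain. This is the logic of pOp-type transactivation and inducible expression systems in plants, and the record notes that part of the plasmid derives from another laboratory's construct. The activator is not encoded here and would have to come from a separate module. The plasmid carries no coding sequence, terminator or plant selection marker. Its use is as a promoter building block, combined with other GreenGate modules to place a gene of interest under operator-dependent, activator-controlled expression.
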