Addgene plasmid #228231: pGGA016
Purpose: Level 0 for 5xOp (GreenGate A module)
Depositing lab: Alexis Maizel. Depositing organization: Universitaet Heidelberg. Publication: GreenGate 2.0: Backwards compatible addons for assembly of complex transcriptional units and their stacking with GreenGate. Piepers M, Erbstein K, Reyes-Hernandez J, Song C, Tessi T, Petrasiunaite V, Faerber N, Distel K, Maizel A. PLoS One. 2023 Sep 8;18(9):e0290097. doi: 10.1371/journal.pone.0290097. eCollection 2023. PubMed 37682951.
Backbone
  Vector backbone: pUC19
  Vector type: Synthetic Biology
Growth in bacteria
  Bacterial resistance: Ampicillin, 100 μg/mL
  Growth temperature: 37°C
  Growth strain: DH5alpha
  Copy number: High Copy
Gene/Insert
  Gene/Insert name: 5xOp
  Insert size (bp): 402
  Cloning method: Golden Gate
  Sequencing primers: 5′ ATTTAGGTGACACTATAGA
Resource information
  A portion of this plasmid was derived from a plasmid made by: Ian Moore Lab
Terms and licenses: Academic/Nonprofit Terms; Industry Terms: Not Available to Industry
How to cite: pGGA016 was a gift from Alexis Maizel (Addgene plasmid # 228231 ; http://n2t.net/addgene:228231 ; RRID:Addgene_228231)
